Addgene plasmid #25141: NEDD4
Purpose: Bacterial expression for structure determination; may not be full ORF
Depositing lab: Cheryl Arrowsmith. Depositing organization: University of Toronto.
Backbone
  Vector backbone: pET28-MHL
  Backbone manufacturer: SGC
  Backbone size w/o insert (bp): 7325
  Vector type: Bacterial Expression
Growth in bacteria
  Bacterial resistance: Kanamycin, 50 μg/mL
  Growth temperature: 37°C
  Growth strain: DH5alpha
  Copy number: Low Copy
Gene/Insert
  Gene/Insert name: nedd4.0001.0152 (alt names: PDB: 3B7Y; NEDD4 C2 domain)
  Species: H. sapiens (human)
  Insert size (bp): 456
  Entrez Gene: NEDD4 (a.k.a. NEDD4-1, RPF1)
  Tag / fusion protein: His (N terminal on insert)
  Cloning method: Restriction Enzyme
  Sequencing primers: 5′ T7; 3′ T7-term
Terms and licenses: Academic/Nonprofit Terms; Industry Terms: Not Available to Industry
Depositor comments: PDB: 3B7Y. http://www.thesgc.org/structures/3B7Y/ .
How to cite: NEDD4 was a gift from Cheryl Arrowsmith (Addgene plasmid # 25141 ; http://n2t.net/addgene:25141 ; RRID:Addgene_25141)
