[The description below was written by a language model from this plasmid's Addgene catalogue record.]
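Description:
NEDD4 is a bacterial expression plasmid built on the pET28-MHL backbone, a pET28-derived vector from a structural genomics programme. It carries kanamycin resistance for selection and is recorded as low copy. It is maintained in a standard cloning strain such as DH5alpha. The catalogue entry gives no feature table, so the promoter and origin are not stated explicitly. However, the listed sequencing primers (T7 forward and T7 terminator) are consistent with the usual pET arrangement, in which the insert lies between a T7 promoter and a T7 terminator and is expressed in an E. coli host that supplies T7 RNA polymerase.

The insert is a 456 bp fragment of human NEDD4, an E3 ubiquitin ligase also known as NEDD4-1 or RPF1. The insert name indicates residues 1 to 152, which correspond to the C2 domain rather than the full-length protein, and the record itself cautions that the construct may not contain the full ORF. The fragment was introduced by restriction enzyme cloning and is fused to an N-terminal His tag, which allows purification of the recombinant domain by immobilised metal affinity chromatography. The record does not say whether a protease cleavage site separates the tag from the domain.

The stated purpose is bacterial production of protein for structure determination, and the depositor links the construct to a deposited crystal structure of the NEDD4 C2 domain. It is therefore suited to producing this isolated domain for structural, biophysical or binding studies, rather than for work that needs the catalytically active full-length ligase.
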