>Addgene plasmid #25141 | NEDD4 | depositor partial sequence | sequence record 11615 | Author sequence
ATGGCAACTTGCGCGGTGGAGGTGTTCGGGCTCCTGGAGGACGAGGAAAATTCACGAATTGTGAGAGTAA
GAGTTATAGCCGGAATAGGCCTTGCCAAGAAGGATATATTGGGAGCTAGTGATCCTTACGTGAGAGTGAC
GTTATATGACCCAATGAATGGAGTTCTTACAAGTGTGCAAACAAAAACCATTAAAAAGAGTTTGAATCCA
AAGTGGAATGAAGAAATATTATTCAGAGTTCATCCTCAGCAGCACCGGCTTCTTTTTGAAGTGTTTGACG
AAAACCGATTGACAAGAGATGATTTCCTAGGTCAAGTGGATGTTCCACTTTATCCATTACCGACAGAAAA
TCCAAGATTGGAGAGACCATATACATTTAAGGATTTTGTTCTTCATCCAAGAAGTCACAAATCAAGAGTT
AAAGGTTATCTGAGACTAAAAATGACTTATTTACCT
