>Addgene plasmid #25141 | NEDD4 | addgene partial sequence | sequence record 31217 | 25141 with T7
CTGAATATTTTGTTTACTTTAAGAAGGAGATATACCATGCATCATCATCATCATCACAGCAGCGGCAGAG
AAAACTTGTATTTCCAGGGCATGGCAACTTGCGCGGTGGAGGTGTTCGGGCTCCTGGAGGACGAGGAAAA
TTCACGAATTGTGAGAGTAAGAGTTATAGCCGGAATAGGCCTTGCCAAGAAGGATATATTGGGAGCTAGT
GATCCTTACGTGAGAGTGACGTTATATGACCCAATGAATGGAGTTCTTACAAGTGTGCAAACAAAAACCA
TTAAAAAGAGTTTGAATCCAAAGTGGAATGAAGAAATATTATTCAGAGTTCATCCTCAGCAGCACCGGCT
TCTTTTTGAAGTGTTTGACGAAAACCGATTGACAAGAGATGATTTCCTAGGTCAAGTGGATGTTCCACTT
TATCCATTACCGACAGAAAATCCAAGATTGGAGAGACCATATACATTTAAGGATTTTGTTCTTCATCCAA
GAAGTCACAAATCAAGAGTTAAAGGTTATCTGAGACTAAAAATGACTTATTTACCTTGATGACGAAGCTT
GCGGCCGCACTCGAGCACCACCACCACCACCACTGAGATCCGGCTGCTAACAAAGCCCGAAAGGAAGCTG
AGTTGGCTGCTGCCACCGCTGAGCAATAACTAGCATAACCCCTTGGGGCCTCTAAACGGGTCTTGAGGGG
TTTTTTGCTGAAAGGAGGAACTATATCCGGATTGGCGAATGGG
[106 nt withheld, positions 744-849]
CTTCCTTTCTCGCCACGTTCGCCGGCTTTCCCCCGTCAGGCTCTAAATCGGGGGCT
